Addgene plasmid #195889: L0-T6 Empty target Bxb1
Purpose: Level 0 Empty Bxb1 target: attP_Bxb1-BpiI-attB_Bxb1 with golden gate linker in pBLUNT plasmid.
Depositing lab: Jennifer Nemhauser. Depositing organization: University of Washington. Publication: An integrase toolbox to record gene-expression during plant development. Guiziou S, Maranas CJ, Chu JC, Nemhauser JL. Nat Commun. 2023 Apr 3;14(1):1844. doi: 10.1038/s41467-023-37607-5. PubMed 37012288.
Backbone
  Vector backbone: pCR-BluntII-TOPO
  Backbone manufacturer: Thermo Fisher Scientific
  Backbone size w/o insert (bp): 3512
  Vector type: Synthetic Biology
Growth in bacteria
  Bacterial resistance: Kanamycin, 50 μg/mL
  Growth temperature: 37°C
  Growth strain: DH5alpha
  Copy number: High Copy
Gene/Insert
  Gene/Insert name: Empty Bxb1 Target
  Species: Synthetic
  Insert size (bp): 205
  Cloning method: TOPO Cloning
Terms and licenses: Academic/Nonprofit Terms; Industry Terms: Not Available to Industry
How to cite: L0-T6 Empty target Bxb1 was a gift from Jennifer Nemhauser (Addgene plasmid # 195889 ; http://n2t.net/addgene:195889 ; RRID:Addgene_195889)
