[The description below was written by a language model from this plasmid's Addgene catalogue record and pLannotate feature annotations shown in this document.]
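Description:
L0-T6 Empty target Bxb1 is a Level 0 synthetic-biology part plasmid built by TOPO cloning a 205 bp synthetic insert into the pCR-BluntII-TOPO backbone (referred to in the record as pBLUNT). It is a bacterial cloning and storage vector rather than an expression construct. It replicates in E. coli from a high-copy ColE1/pUC-type origin and is selected with kanamycin through the Tn5-derived NeoR/KanR gene. The backbone also carries a BleoR (Sh ble) cassette for bleomycin/Zeocin resistance. The remaining annotated features are standard for this TOPO backbone: a lac promoter, operator and CAP site, a lacZα fragment fused to a ccdB fragment (the lethal-gene system that selects for insert-containing clones), a T7 promoter next to the cloning site, and short lacI, bom and Tn5 transposase remnants.

The payload is an "empty" integrase target: a Bxb1 attP site and a Bxb1 attB site flanking BpiI recognition sites, with Golden Gate linkers on the outside. The automated feature table does not annotate these elements, so their exact position and orientation are not given, although the sequenced length is consistent with backbone plus insert. BpiI is a type IIS enzyme, so a chosen sequence such as a promoter, terminator or coding part can be dropped between the two attachment sites by Golden Gate assembly, and the outer linkers allow the finished target to be moved into higher-level assemblies. Bxb1 serine integrase recombines attP with attB irreversibly, inverting or excising the intervening DNA depending on site orientation. This creates a heritable switch. The associated work describes an integrase toolbox for recording gene expression during plant development, for which this plasmid serves as a customisable target module.
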