Features (pLannotate 1.2.2; 13 found; start..end, strand, type, name):
    342..358     -  protein_bind   lac operator: The lac repressor binds to the lac operator to inhibit transcription in E. coli. This inhibition can be relieved by adding lactose or isopropyl-β-D-thiogalactopyranoside (IPTG). lac repressor encoded by lacI
    366..396     -  promoter       lac promoter: promoter for the E. coli lac operon
    411..432     -  protein_bind   CAP binding site: CAP binding activates transcription in the presence of cAMP. E. coli catabolite activator protein
    445..537     -  CDS            lacI (fragment): lac repressor; lacI; The lac repressor binds to the lac operator to inhibit transcription in E. coli. This inhibition can be relieved by adding lactose or isopropyl-β-D-thiogalactopyranoside (IPTG).
    720..1308    -  rep_origin     ori: high-copy-number ColE1/pMB1/pBR322/pUC origin of replication
   1446..1820    -  CDS            BleoR: antibiotic-binding protein; Sh ble from Streptoalloteichus hindustanus; confers resistance to bleomycin, phleomycin, and Zeocin™
   1840..1928    -  promoter       AmpR promoter (fragment): bla
   1955..2005    +  misc_feature   bom (fragment): basis of mobility region from pBR322
   2026..2820    -  CDS            NeoR/KanR: aminoglycoside phosphotransferase from Tn5; aph(3')-II (or nptII); confers resistance to neomycin, kanamycin, and G418 (Geneticin®)
   2852..3121    -  CDS            tnpA (fragment): TN5P_ECOLX - Also known as tnp. Experimental evidence at protein level: Swiss-Prot protein existence level 1. Mediates transposition of transposon Tn5 by a 'cut and paste' mechanism. First, the monomeric transposase binds the 19 bp inverted DNA repeats flanking the transposon. Then, dimerization of the DNA- bound transposase creates a synaptic DNA complex. After nicking of the first DNA strand, excision of the transposon proceeds through a series of intermediates. The transposase then mediates the insertion of the transposon at a new site by strand transfer. The activity of the wild- type tran
   3169..3472    -  CDS            ccdB (fragment): CcdB, a bacterial toxin that poisons DNA gyrase; ccdB; Plasmids containing the ccdB gene cannot be propagated in standard E. coli strains.
   3482..3629    -  CDS            lacZα (fragment): LacZα fragment of β-galactosidase; lacZ fragment
   3632..3650    +  promoter       T7 promoter: promoter for bacteriophage T7 RNA polymerase
>Addgene plasmid #195889 | L0-T6 Empty target Bxb1 | addgene full sequence | sequence record 426688 | Addgene NGS Result
CACTCTGTGGTCTCACTATTCGTGGTTTGTCTGGTCAACCACCGCCGTCTCAGTGGTGTACGGTACAAAC
CCGGAGTTGTCTTCTTGTAGCACTGTAAGATTTATCCACGAAGGTCAGCAACTTGAAGACAATACTGCCC
GGATGATCCTGACGACGGAGACGGCCGTCGTCGACAAGCCGGCCGAACCTTGAGACCTCCGATCCCCTGA
ATTCCAGCACACTGGCGGCCGTTACTAGTGGATCCGAGCTCGGTACCAAGCTTGATGCATAGCTTGAGTA
TTCTAACGCGTCACCTAAATAGCTTGGCGTAATCATGGTCATAGCTGTTTCCTGTGTGAAATTGTTATCC
GCTCACAATTCCACACAACATACGAGCCGGAAGCATAAAGTGTAAAGCCTGGGGTGCCTAATGAGTGAGC
TAACTCACATTAATTGCGTTGCGCTCACTGCCCGCTTTCCAGTCGGGAAACCTGTCGTGCCAGCTGCATT
AATGAATCGGCCAACGCGCGGGGAGAGGCGGTTTGCGTATTGGGCGCTCTTCCGCTTCCTCGCTCACTGA
CTCGCTGCGCTCGGTCGTTCGGCTGCGGCGAGCGGTATCAGCTCACTCAAAGGCGGTAATACGGTTATCC
ACAGAATCAGGGGATAACGCAGGAAAGAACATGTGAGCAAAAGGCCAGCAAAAGGCCAGGAACCGTAAAA
AGGCCGCGTTGCTGGCGTTTTTCCATAGGCTCCGCCCCCCTGACGAGCATCACAAAAATCGACGCTCAAG
TCAGAGGTGGCGAAACCCGACAGGACTATAAAGATACCAGGCGTTTCCCCCTGGAAGCTCCCTCGTGCGC
TCTCCTGTTCCGACCCTGCCGCTTACCGGATACCTGTCCGCCTTTCTCCCTTCGGGAAGCGTGGCGCTTT
CTCATAGCTCACGCTGTAGGTATCTCAGTTCGGTGTAGGTCGTTCGCTCCAAGCTGGGCTGTGTGCACGA
ACCCCCCGTTCAGCCCGACCGCTGCGCCTTATCCGGTAACTATCGTCTTGAGTCCAACCCGGTAAGACAC
GACTTATCGCCACTGGCAGCAGCCACTGGTAACAGGATTAGCAGAGCGAGGTATGTAGGCGGTGCTACAG
AGTTCTTGAAGTGGTGGCCTAACTACGGCTACACTAGAAGAACAGTATTTGGTATCTGCGCTCTGCTGAA
GCCAGTTACCTTCGGAAAAAGAGTTGGTAGCTCTTGATCCGGCAAACAAACCACCGCTGGTAGCGGTGGT
TTTTTTGTTTGCAAGCAGCAGATTACGCGCAGAAAAAAAGGATCTCAAGAAGATCCTTTGATCTTTTCTA
CGGGGTCTGACGCTCAGTGGAACGAAAACTCACGTTAAGGGATTTTGGTCATGAGATTATCAAAAAGGAT
CTTCACCTAGATCCTTTTAAATTAAAAATGAAGTTTTAGCACGTGTCAGTCCTGCTCCTCGGCCACGAAG
TGCACGCAGTTGCCGGCCGGGTCGCGCAGGGCGAACTCCCGCCCCCACGGCTGCTCGCCGATCTCGGTCA
TGGCCGGCCCGGAGGCGTCCCGGAAGTTCGTGGACACGACCTCCGACCACTCGGCGTACAGCTCGTCCAG
GCCGCGCACCCACACCCAGGCCAGGGTGTTGTCCGGCACCACCTGGTCCTGGACCGCGCTGATGAACAGG
GTCACGTCGTCCCGGACCACACCGGCGAAGTCGTCCTCCACGAAGTCCCGGGAGAACCCGAGCCGGTCGG
TCCAGAACTCGACCGCTCCGGCGACGTCGCGCGCGGTGAGCACCGGAACGGCACTGGTCAACTTGGCCAT
GGTGGCCCTCCTCACGTGCTATTATTGAAGCATTTATCAGGGTTATTGTCTCATGAGCGGATACATATTT
GAATGTATTTAGAAAAATAAACAAATAGGGGTTCCGCGCACATTTCCCCGAAAAGTGCCACCTGATGCGG
TGTGAAATACCGCACAGATGCGTAAGGAGAAAATACCGCATCAGGAAATTGTAAGCGTTAATAATTCAGA
AGAACTCGTCAAGAAGGCGATAGAAGGCGATGCGCTGCGAATCGGGAGCGGCGATACCGTAAAGCACGAG
GAAGCGGTCAGCCCATTCGCCGCCAAGCTCTTCAGCAATATCACGGGTAGCCAACGCTATGTCCTGATAG
CGGTCCGCCACACCCAGCCGGCCACAGTCGATGAATCCAGAAAAGCGGCCATTTTCCACCATGATATTCG
GCAAGCAGGCATCGCCATGGGTCACGACGAGATCCTCGCCGTCGGGCATGCTCGCCTTGAGCCTGGCGAA
CAGTTCGGCTGGCGCGAGCCCCTGATGCTCTTCGTCCAGATCATCCTGATCGACAAGACCGGCTTCCATC
CGAGTACGTGCTCGCTCGATGCGATGTTTCGCTTGGTGGTCGAATGGGCAGGTAGCCGGATCAAGCGTAT
GCAGCCGCCGCATTGCATCAGCCATGATGGATACTTTCTCGGCAGGAGCAAGGTGAGATGACAGGAGATC
CTGCCCCGGCACTTCGCCCAATAGCAGCCAGTCCCTTCCCGCTTCAGTGACAACGTCGAGCACAGCTGCG
CAAGGAACGCCCGTCGTGGCCAGCCACGATAGCCGCGCTGCCTCGTCTTGCAGTTCATTCAGGGCACCGG
ACAGGTCGGTCTTGACAAAAAGAACCGGGCGCCCCTGCGCTGACAGCCGGAACACGGCGGCATCAGAGCA
GCCGATTGTCTGTTGTGCCCAGTCATAGCCGAATAGCCTCTCCACCCAAGCGGCCGGAGAACCTGCGTGC
AATCCATCTTGTTCAATCATGCGAAACGATCCTCATCCTGTCTCTTGATCAGAGCTTGATCCCCTGCGCC
ATCAGATCCTTGGCGGCAAGAAAGCCATCCAGTTTACTTTGCAGGGCTTCCCAACCTTACCAGAGGGCGC
CCCAGCTGGCAATTCCGGTTCGCTTGCTGTCCATAAAACCGCCCAGTCTAGCTATCGCCATGTAAGCCCA
CTGCAAGCTACCTGCTTTCTCTTTGCGCTTGCGTTTTCCCTTGTCCAGATAGCCCAGTAGCTGACATTCA
TCCGGGGTCAGCACCGTTTCTGCGGACTGGCTTTCTACGTGAAAAGGATCTAGGTGAAGATCCTTTTTGA
TAATCTCATGCCTGACATTTATATTCCCCAGAACATCAGGTTAATGGCGTTTTTGATGTCATTTTCGCGG
TGGCTGAGATCAGCCACTTCTTCCCCGATAACGGAGACCGGCACACTGGCCATATCGGTGGTCATCATGC
GCCAGCTTTCATCCCCGATATGCACCACCGGGTAAAGTTCACGGGAGACTTTATCTGACAGCAGACGTGC
ACTGGCCAGGGGGATCACCATCCGTCGCCCCGGCGTGTCAATAATATCACTCTGTACATCCACAAACAGA
CGATAACGGCTCTCTCTTTTATAGGTGTAAACCTTAAACTGCCGTACGTATAGGCTGCGCAACTGTTGGG
AAGGGCGATCGGTGCGGGCCTCTTCGCTATTACGCCAGCTGGCGAAAGGGGGATGTGCTGCAAGGCGATT
AAGTTGGGTAACGCCAGGGTTTTCCCAGTCACGACGTTGTAAAACGACGGCCAGTGAATTGTAATACGAC
TCACTATAGGGCGAATTGGGCCCTCTAGATGCATGCTCGAGCGGCCGCCAGTGTGATGGATATCTGCAGA
ATTCAGGCGAGCGGCCGCCAGTGTGATGGATATCTGCAGAATTCAGG
